>Addgene plasmid #223332 | MT4 | addgene full sequence | sequence record 455589 | Addgene NGS Result
CAGAGCTGCTTTCGGTATCTCACGAAGGCCCAAACTGCTACCAGGGTAAGGGCAAACACTGGCAGCAGCA
CCACAGCTACAGGAACTCCACTAGGCTCTCCGTCGCCTCGATGCCGCGGGAGCTCCTTGTACAGCTCGTC
CATGCCGAGAGTGATCCCGGCGGCGGTCACGAACTCCAGCAGGACCATGTGATCGCGCTTCTCGTTGGGG
TCTTTGCTCAGGGCGGACTGGGTGCTCAGGTAGTGGTTGTCGGGCAGCAGCACGGGGCCGTCGCCGATGG
GGGTGTTCTGCTGGTAGTGGTCGGCGAGCTGCACGCTGCCGTCCTCGATGTTGTGGCGGATCTTGAAGTT
CACCTTGATGCCGTTCTTCTGCTTGTCGGCCATGATATAGACGTTGTGGCTGTTGTAGTTGTACTCCAGC
TTGTGCCCCAGGATGTTGCCGTCCTCCTTGAAGTCGATGCCCTTCAGCTCGATGCGGTTCACCAGGGTGT
CGCCCTCGAACTTCACCTCGGCGCGGGTCTTGTAGTTGCCGTCGTCCTTGAAGAAGATGGTGCGCTCCTG
GACGTAGCCTTCGGGCATGGCGGACTTGAAGAAGTCGTGCTGCTTCATGTGGTCGGGGTAGCGGCTGAAG
CACTGCACGCCGTAGGTCAGGGTGGTCACGAGGGTGGGCCAGGGCACGGGCAGCTTGCCGGTGGTGCAGA
TGAACTTCAGGGTCAGCTTGCCGTAGGTGGCATCGCCCTCGCCCTCGCCGGACACGCTGAACTTGTGGCC
GTTTACGTCGCCGTCCAGCTCGACCAGGATGGGCACCACCCCGGTGAACAGCTCCTCGCCCTTGCTCACC
ATACTAGTCTTTTCGGCAGACCGCAGACTGATTTCTCCGCCCATCCAGGGTTTGATAACTCCGTCCTGTT
CCAGCAGCAGGGCTCCCTGTTTATCAATCCCCCGGCTAATCCCGAAAATCTCTTTGTCCCCAATGATCAG
CTTCACGGGTCTATTGATGAAGTTATCCAGCTTCTCCCACCGTGACAGATATGGAGCCAGGCCTTCCTGC
TCGAACAGTTCCAGGGCTGCCCGCAGCTCTCGGATCAGCATAGCGGCCAGAGTATTCCTGTCCAGGTTAA
TCCCTGCTTCCTGCAGTGTGATCCAGCCCTGATTGACCACGCTTTCCTCCACGCGCCTCATAGCCACGTT
AATCCCGGCGCCAATGACGATCTGTGCAGCATCGCCTGTTATTCCGGCCAGCTCCACCAGGATGCCTGCC
AGCTTTCTATCCTGCAGATACAGGTCATTGGGCCATTTGACTCGCACCTTGTCTGCTCCCAGCTTTCGCA
GCGCTTCTGCCATGACAATTCCGATGACCGGGCCCAGGCCGATTGCTGCTGGTCCCCGCTTCAGGCGCCA
AAACATACTCAGGTACAGGTTAGCTCCAAAAGGAGAGAACCATTTCCTCCCTCTGCTTCCTCTCCCTGCC
TGCTGATATTCTGCAATGCAAGCATCCCCACTCTTCAGCTCGCCGATTCGATCCAGCAGGTACTGATTGG
TGGAGTCGACCACAGGCAGGACTGCCACGCTCCCGCCGTCCAGCTGTCCCAGAATCTGTTTAGCGTTCAG
CAGCGGGATCATGCCGCTCCCTCCAGCATAATCAGGCACATCATAAGGGTATCCGGCGCTGCCAGCGTAG
TCAGGCACATCATAGGGGTAGGATCCTGTGCCGGCGTAATCAGGCACGTCATAGGGATACATACTAGTAT
TTAAATGTCGACCCCGGGCCCCTGCAGAAGCTTTCTAGAGTCGATTTGGTGTATCGAGATTGGTTATGAA
ATTCAGATGCTAGTGTAATGTATTGGTAATTTGGGAAGATATAATAGGAAGCAAGGCTATTTATCCATTT
CTGAAAAGGCGAAATGGCGTCACCGCGAGCGTCACGCGCATTCCGTTCTTGCTGTAAAGCGTTGTTTGGT
ACACTTTTGACTAGCGAGGCTTGGCGTGTCAGCGTATCTATTCAAAAGTCGTTAATGGCTGCGGATCAAG
AAAAAGTTGGAATAGAAACAGAATACCCGCGAAATTCAGGCCCGGTTGCCATGTCCTACACGCCGAAATA
AACGACCAAATTAGTAGAAAAATAAAAACTGACTCGGATACTTACGTCACGTCTTGCGCACTGATTTGAA
AAATCTCCCTCGATCGAGAAAGAGATCAATGTTGAGCTGCTTCAAAAGCAATGGGATTGACCAGCTCGCG
GATCCTACAGGCCAAATTCGCTCTTAGCCGTACAATATTACTCACCGGTGCGATGCCCCCCATCGTAGGT
GAAGGTGGAAATTAATGATCCATCTTGAGACCACAGGCCCACAACAGCTACCAGTTTCCTCAAGGGTCCA
CCAAAAACGTAAGCGCTTACGTACATGGTCGATAAGAAAAGGCAATTTGTAGATGTTAACATCCAACGTC
GCTTTCAGGGATCCTACAGGCCAAATTCGCTCTTAGCCGTACAATATTACTCACCGGTGCGATGCCCCCC
ATCGTAGGTGAAGGTGGAAATTAATGATCCATCTTGAGACCACAGGCCCACAACAGCTACCAGTTTCCTC
AAGGGTCCACCAAAAACGTAAGCGCTTACGTACATGGTCGATAAGAAAAGGCAATTTGTAGATGTTAACA
TCCAACGTCGCTTTCAGGGATCCGCGAGCTTATCGATACCGTGGCACTGGCCGTCGTTTTACAACGTCGT
GACTGGGAAAACCCTGGCGTTACCCAACTTAATCGCCTTGCAGCACATCCCCCTTTCGCCAGCTGGCGTA
ATAGCGAAGAGGCCCGCACCGATCGCCCTTCCCAACAGTTGCGCAGCCTGAATGGCGAATGCTAGAGCAG
CTTGAGCTTGGATCAGATTGTCGTTTCCCGCCTTCAGTTTAAACTATCAGTGTTTGACAGGATATATTGG
CGGGTAAACCTAAGAGAAAAGAGCGTTTATTAGAATAATCGGATATTTAAAAGGGCGTGAAAAGGTTTAT
CCGTTCGTCCATTTGTATGTGCATGCCAACCACAGGGTTCCCCTCGGGATCAAAGTACTTTGATCCAACC
CCTCCGCTGCTATAGTGCAGTCGGCTTCTGACGTTCAGTGCAGCCGTCTTCTGAAAACGACATGTCGCAC
AAGTCCTAAGTTACGCGACAGGCTGCCGCCCTGCCCTTTTCCTGGCGTTTTCTTGTCGCGTGTTTTAGTC
GCATAAAGTAGAATACTTGCGACTAGAACCGGAGACATTACGCCATGAACAAGAGCGCCGCCGCTGGCCT
GCTGGGCTATGCCCGCGTCAGCACCGACGACCAGGACTTGACCAACCAACGGGCCGAACTGCACGCGGCC
GGCTGCACCAAGCTGTTTTCCGAGAAGATCACCGGCACCAGGCGCGACCGCCCGGAGCTGGCCAGGATGC
TTGACCACCTACGCCCTGGCGACGTTGTGACAGTGACCAGGCTAGACCGCCTGGCCCGCAGCACCCGCGA
CCTACTGGACATTGCCGAGCGCATCCAGGAGGCCGGCGCGGGCCTGCGTAGCCTGGCAGAGCCGTGGGCC
GACACCACCACGCCGGCCGGCCGCATGGTGTTGACCGTGTTCGCCGGCATTGCCGAGTTCGAGCGTTCCC
TAATCATCGACCGCACCCGGAGCGGGCGCGAGGCCGCCAAGGCCCGAGGCGTGAAGTTTGGCCCCCGCCC
TACCCTCACCCCGGCACAGATCGCGCACGCCCGCGAGCTGATCGACCAGGAAGGCCGCACCGTGAAAGAG
GCGGCTGCACTGCTTGGCGTGCATCGCTCGACCCTGTACCGCGCACTTGAGCGCAGCGAGGAAGTGACGC
CCACCGAGGCCAGGCGGCGCGGTGCCTTCCGTGAGGACGCATTGACCGAGGCCGACGCCCTGGCGGCCGC
CGAGAATGAACGCCAAGAGGAACAAGCATGAAACCGCACCAGGACGGCCAGGACGAACCGTTTTTCATTA
CCGAAGAGATCGAGGCGGAGATGATCGCGGCCGGGTACGTGTTCGAGCCGCCCGCGCACGTCTCAACCGT
GCGGCTGCATGAAATCCTGGCCGGTTTGTCTGATGCCAAGCTGGCGGCCTGGCCGGCCAGCTTGGCCGCT
GAAGAAACCGAGCGCCGCCGTCTAAAAAGGTGATGTGTATTTGAGTAAAACAGCTTGCGTCATGCGGTCG
CTGCGTATATGATGCGATGAGTAAATAAACAAATACGCAAGGGGAACGCATGAAGGTTATCGCTGTACTT
AACCAGAAAGGCGGGTCAGGCAAGACGACCATCGCAACCCATCTAGCCCGCGCCCTGCAACTCGCCGGGG
CCGATGTTCTGTTAGTCGATTCCGATCCCCAGGGCAGTGCCCGCGATTGGGCGGCCGTGCGGGAAGATCA
ACCGCTAACCGTTGTCGGCATCGACCGCCCGACGATTGACCGCGACGTGAAGGCCATCGGCCGGCGCGAC
TTCGTAGTGATCGACGGAGCGCCCCAGGCGGCGGACTTGGCTGTGTCCGCGATCAAGGCAGCCGACTTCG
TGCTGATTCCGGTGCAGCCAAGCCCTTACGACATATGGGCCACCGCCGACCTGGTGGAGCTGGTTAAGCA
GCGCATTGAGGTCACGGATGGAAGGCTACAAGCGGCCTTTGTCGTGTCGCGGGCGATCAAAGGCACGCGC
ATCGGCGGTGAGGTTGCCGAGGCGCTGGCCGGGTACGAGCTGCCCATTCTTGAGTCCCGTATCACGCAGC
GCGTGAGCTACCCAGGCACTGCCGCCGCCGGCACAACCGTTCTTGAATCAGAACCCGAGGGCGACGCTGC
CCGCGAGGTCCAGGCGCTGGCCGCTGAAATTAAATCAAAACTCATTTGAGTTAATGAGGTAAAGAGAAAA
TGAGCAAAAGCACAAACACGCTAAGTGCCGGCCGTCCGAGCGCACGCAGCAGCAAGGCTGCAACGTTGGC
CAGCCTGGCAGACACGCCAGCCATGAAGCGGGTCAACTTTCAGTTGCCGGCGGAGGATCACACCAAGCTG
AAGATGTACGCGGTACGCCAAGGCAAGACCATTACCGAGCTGCTATCTGAATACATCGCGCAGCTACCAG
AGTAAATGAGCAAATGAATAAATGAGTAGATGAATTTTAGCGGCTAAAGGAGGCGGCATGGAAAATCAAG
AACAACCAGGCACCGACGCCGTGGAATGCCCCATGTGTGGAGGAACGGGCGGTTGGCCAGGCGTAAGCGG
CTGGGTTGCCTGCCGGCCCTGCAATGGCACTGGAACCCCCAAGCCCGAGGAATCGGCGTGAGCGGTCGCA
AACCATCCGGCCCGGTACAAATCGGCGCGGCGCTGGGTGATGACCTGGTGGAGAAGTTGAAGGCCGCGCA
GGCCGCCCAGCGGCAACGCATCGAGGCAGAAGCACGCCCCGGTGAATCGTGGCAAGCGGCCGCTGATCGA
ATCCGCAAAGAATCCCGGCAACCGCCGGCAGCCGGTGCGCCGTCGATTAGGAAGCCGCCCAAGGGCGACG
AGCAACCAGATTTTTTCGTTCCGATGCTCTATGACGTGGGCACCCGCGATAGTCGCAGCATCATGGACGT
GGCCGTTTTCCGTCTGTCGAAGCGTGACCGACGAGCTGGCGAGGTGATCCGCTACGAGCTTCCAGACGGG
CACGTAGAGGTTTCCGCAGGGCCGGCCGGCATGGCCAGTGTGTGGGATTACGACCTGGTACTGATGGCGG
TTTCCCATCTAACCGAATCCATGAACCGATACCGGGAAGGGAAGGGAGACAAGCCCGGCCGCGTGTTCCG
TCCACACGTTGCGGACGTACTCAAGTTCTGCCGGCGAGCCGATGGCGGAAAGCAGAAAGACGACCTGGTA
GAAACCTGCATTCGGTTAAACACCACGCACGTTGCCATGCAGCGTACGAAGAAGGCCAAGAACGGCCGCC
TGGTGACGGTATCCGAGGGTGAAGCCTTGATTAGCCGCTACAAGATCGTAAAGAGCGAAACCGGGCGGCC
GGAGTACATCGAGATCGAGCTAGCTGATTGGATGTACCGCGAGATCACAGAAGGCAAGAACCCGGACGTG
CTGACGGTTCACCCCGATTACTTTTTGATCGATCCCGGCATCGGCCGTTTTCTCTACCGCCTGGCACGCC
GCGCCGCAGGCAAGGCAGAAGCCAGATGGTTGTTCAAGACGATCTACGAACGCAGTGGCAGCGCCGGAGA
GTTCAAGAAGTTCTGTTTCACCGTGCGCAAGCTGATCGGGTCAAATGACCTGCCGGAGTACGATTTGAAG
GAGGAGGCGGGGCAGGCTGGCCCGATCCTAGTCATGCGCTACCGCAACCTGATCGAGGGCGAAGCATCCG
CCGGTTCCTAATGTACGGAGCAGATGCTAGGGCAAATTGCCCTAGCAGGGGAAAAAGGTCGAAAAGGTCT
CTTTCCTGTGGATAGCACGTACATTGGGAACCCAAAGCCGTACATTGGGAACCGGAACCCGTACATTGGG
AACCCAAAGCCGTACATTGGGAACCGGTCACACATGTAAGTGACTGATATAAAAGAGAAAAAAGGCGATT
TTTCCGCCTAAAACTCTTTAAAACTTATTAAAACTCTTAAAACCCGCCTGGCCTGTGCATAACTGTCTGG
CCAGCGCACAGCCGAAGAGCTGCAAAAAGCGCCTACCCTTCGGTCGCTGCGCTCCCTACGCCCCGCCGCT
TCGCGTCGGCCTATCGCGGCCGCTGGCCGCTCAAAAATGGCTGGCCTACGGCCAGGCAATCTACCAGGGC
GCGGACAAGCCGCGCCGTCGCCACTCGACCGCCGGCGCCCACATCAAGGCACCCTGCCTCGCGCGTTTCG
GTGATGACGGTGAAAACCTCTGACACATGCAGCTCCCGGAGACGGTCACAGCTTGTCTGTAAGCGGATGC
CGGGAGCAGACAAGCCCGTCAGGGCGCGTCAGCGGGTGTTGGCGGGTGTCGGGGCGCAGCCATGACCCAG
TCACGTAGCGATAGCGGAGTGTATACTGGCTTAACTATGCGGCATCAGAGCAGATTGTACTGAGAGTGCA
CCATATGCGGTGTGAAATACCGCACAGATGCGTAAGGAGAAAATACCGCATCAGGCGCTCTTCCGCTTCC
TCGCTCACTGACTCGCTGCGCTCGGTCGTTCGGCTGCGGCGAGCGGTATCAGCTCACTCAAAGGCGGTAA
TACGGTTATCCACAGAATCAGGGGATAACGCAGGAAAGAACATGTGAGCAAAAGGCCAGCAAAAGGCCAG
GAACCGTAAAAAGGCCGCGTTGCTGGCGTTTTTCCATAGGCTCCGCCCCCCTGACGAGCATCACAAAAAT
CGACGCTCAAGTCAGAGGTGGCGAAACCCGACAGGACTATAAAGATACCAGGCGTTTCCCCCTGGAAGCT
CCCTCGTGCGCTCTCCTGTTCCGACCCTGCCGCTTACCGGATACCTGTCCGCCTTTCTCCCTTCGGGAAG
CGTGGCGCTTTCTCATAGCTCACGCTGTAGGTATCTCAGTTCGGTGTAGGTCGTTCGCTCCAAGCTGGGC
TGTGTGCACGAACCCCCCGTTCAGCCCGACCGCTGCGCCTTATCCGGTAACTATCGTCTTGAGTCCAACC
CGGTAAGACACGACTTATCGCCACTGGCAGCAGCCACTGGTAACAGGATTAGCAGAGCGAGGTATGTAGG
CGGTGCTACAGAGTTCTTGAAGTGGTGGCCTAACTACGGCTACACTAGAAGGACAGTATTTGGTATCTGC
GCTCTGCTGAAGCCAGTTACCTTCGGAAAAAGAGTTGGTAGCTCTTGATCCGGCAAACAAACCACCGCTG
GTAGCGGTGGTTTTTTTGTTTGCAAGCAGCAGATTACGCGCAGAAAAAAAGGATCTCAAGAAGATCCTTT
GATCTTTTCTACGGGGTCTGACGCTCAGTGGAACGAAAACTCACGTTAAGGGATTTTGGTCATGCATTCT
AGGTACTAAAACAATTCATCCAGTAAAATATAATATTTTATTTTCTCCCAATCAGGCTTGATCCCCAGTA
AGTCAAAAAATAGCTCGACATACTGTTCTTCCCCGATATCCTCCCTGATCGACCGGACGCAGAAGGCAAT
GTCATACCACTTGTCCGCCCTGCCGCTTCTCCCAAGATCAATAAAGCCACTTACTTTGCCATCTTTCACA
AAGATGTTGCTGTCTCCCAGGTCGCCGTGGGAAAAGACAAGTTCCTCTTCGGGCTTTTCCGTCTTTAAAA
AATCATACAGCTCGCGCGGATCTTTAAATGGAGTGTCTTCTTCCCAGTTTTCGCAATCCACATCGGCCAG
ATCGTTATTCAGTAAGTAATCCAATTCGGCTAAGCGGCTGTCTAAGCTATTCGTATAGGGACAATCCGAT
ATGTCGATGGAGTGAAAGAGCCTGATGCACTCCGCATACAGCTCGATAATCTTTTCAGGGCTTTGTTCAT
CTTCATACTCTTCCGAGCAAAGGACGCCATCGGCCTCACTCATGAGCAGATTGCTCCAGCCATCATGCCG
TTCAAAGTGCAGGACCTTTGGAACAGGCAGCTTTCCTTCCAGCCATAGCATCATGTCCTTTTCCCGTTCC
ACATCATAGGTGGTCCCTTTATACCGGCTGTCCGTCATTTTTAAATATAGGTTTTCATTTTCTCCCACCA
GCTTATATACCTTAGCAGGAGACATTCCTTCCGTATCTTTTACGCAGCGGTATTTTTCGATCAGTTTTTT
CAATTCCGGTGATATTCTCATTTTAGCCATTTATTATTTCCTTCCTCTTTTCTACAGTATTTAAAGATAC
CCCAAGAAGCTAATTATAACAAGACGAACTCCAATTCACTGTTCCTTGCATTCTAAAACCTTAAATACCA
GAAAACAGCTTTTTCAAAGTTGTTTTCAAAGTTGGCGTATAACATAGTATCGACGGAGCCGATTTTGAAA
CCGCGGTGATCACAGGCAGCAACGCTCTGTCATCGTTACAATCAACATGCTACCCTCCGCGAGATCATCC
GTGTTTCAAACCCGGCAGCTTAGTTGCCGTTCTTCCGAATAGCATCGGTAACATGAGCAAAGTCTGCCGC
CTTACAACGGCTCTCCCGCTGACGCCGTCCCGGACTGATGGGCTGCCTGTATCGAGTGGTGATTTTGTGC
CGAGCTGCCGGTCGGGGAGCTGTTGGCTGGCTGGTGGCAGGATATATTGTGGTGTAAACAAATTGACGCT
TAGACAACTTAATAACACATTGCGGACGTTTTTAATGTACTGAATTAACGCCGAATTAATTCGGGGGATC
TGGATTTTAGTACTGGATTTTGGTTTTAGGAATTAGAAATTTTATTGATAGAAGTATTTTACAAATACAA
ATACATACTAAGGGTTTCTTATATGCTCAACACATGAGCGAAACCCTATAGGAACCCTAATTCCCTTATC
TGGGAACTACTCACACATTATTATGGAGAAACTCGAGCTTGTCGATCGACAGATCCCGGTCGGCATCTAC
TCTATTTCTTTGCCCTCGGACGAGTGCTGGGGCGTCGGTTTCCACTATCGGCGAGTACTTCTACACAGCC
ATCGGTCCAGACGGCCGCGCTTCTGCGGGCGATTTGTGTACGCCCGACAGTCCCGGCTCCGGATCGGACG
ATTGCGTCGCATCGACCCTGCGCCCAAGCTGCATCATCGAAATTGCCGTCAACCAAGCTCTGATAGAGTT
GGTCAAGACCAATGCGGAGCATATACGCCCGGAGTCGTGGCGATCCTGCAAGCTCCGGATGCCTCCGCTC
GAAGTAGCGCGTCTGCTGCTCCATACAAGCCAACCACGGCCTCCAGAAGAAGATGTTGGCGACCTCGTAT
TGGGAATCCCCGAACATCGCCTCGCTCCAGTCAATGACCGCTGTTATGCGGCCATTGTCCGTCAGGACAT
TGTTGGAGCCGAAATCCGCGTGCACGAGGTGCCGGACTTCGGGGCAGTCCTCGGCCCAAAGCATCAGCTC
ATCGAGAGCCTGCGCGACGGACGCACTGACGGTGTCGTCCATCACAGTTTGCCAGTGATACACATGGGGA
TCAGCAATCGCGCATATGAAATCACGCCATGTAGTGTATTGACCGATTCCTTGCGGTCCGAATGGGCCGA
ACCCGCTCGTCTGGCTAAGATCGGCCGCAGCGATCGCATCCATAGCCTCCGCGACCGGTTGTAGAACAGC
GGGCAGTTCGGTTTCAGGCAGGTCTTGCAACGTGACACCCTGTGAACGGCGGGAGATGCAATAGGTCAGG
CTCTCGCTAAACTCCCCAATGTCAAGCACTTCCGGAATCGGGAGCGCGGCCGATGCAAAGTGCCGATAAA
CATAACGATCTTTGTAGAAACCATCGGCGCAGCTATTTACCCGCAGGACATATCCACGCCCTCCTACATC
GAAGCTGAAAGCACGAGATTCTTCGCCCTCCGAGAGCTGCATCAGGTCGGAGACGCTGTCGAACTTTTCG
ATCAGAAACTTCTCGACAGACGTCGCGGTGAGTTCAGGCTTTTTCATATCTCATTGCCCCCCGGATCTGC
GAAAGCTCGAGAGAGATAGATTTGTAGAGAGAGACTGGTGATTTCAGCGTGTCCTCTCCAAATGAAATGA
ACTTCCTTATATAGAGGAAGGGTCTTGCGAAGGATAGTGGGATTGTGCGTCATCCCTTACGTCAGTGGAG
ATATCACATCAATCCACTTGCTTTGAAGACGTGGTTGGAACGTCTTCTTTTTCCACGATGCTCCTCGTGG
GTGGGGGTCCATCTTTGGGACCACTGTCGGCAGAGGCATCTTGAACGATAGCCTTTCCTTTATCGCAATG
ATGGCATTTGTAGGTGCCACCTTCCTTTTCTACTGTCCTTTTGATGAAGTGACAGATAGCTGGGCAATGG
AATCCGAGGAGGTTTCCCGATATTACCCTTTGTTGAAAAGTCTCAATAGCCCTTTGGTCTTCTGAGACTG
TATCTTTGATATTCTTGGAGTAGACGAGAGTGTCGTGCTCCACCATGTTGGCAAGCTGCTCTAGCCAATA
CGCAAACCGCCTCTCCCCGCGCGTTGGCCGATTCATTAATGCAGCTGGCACGACAGGTTTCCCGACTGGA
AAGCGGGCAGTGAGCGCAACGCAATTAATGTGAGTTAGCTCACTCATTAGGCACCCCAGGCTTTACACTT
TATGCTTCCGGCTCGTATGTTGTGTGGAATTGTGAGCGGATAACAATTTCACACAGGAAACAGCTATGAC
ATGATTACGAATTCCCGATCTAGTAACATAGATGACACCGCGCGCGATAATTTATCCTAGTTTGCGCGCT
ATATTTTGTTTTCTATCGCGTATTAAATGTATAATTGCGGGACTCTAATCATAAAAACCCATCTCATAAA
TAACGTCATGCATTACATGTTAATTATTACATGCTTAACGTAATTCAACAGAAATTATATGATAATCATC
GCAAGACCGGCAACAGGATTCAATCTTAAGAAACTTTATTGCCAAATGTTTGAACGATCGGGGAAATTCG
AGCTCT
Features (pLannotate 1.2.2; 25 found; start..end, strand, type, name):
      3..113     -  CDS            Synj2bp (fragment): SYJ2B_RAT - Also known as Omp25. Experimental evidence at protein level: Swiss-Prot protein existence level 1. Regulates endocytosis of activin type 2 receptor kinases through the Ral/RALBP1-dependent pathway and may be involved in suppression of activin-induced signal transduction. From Rattus norvegicus (Rat).
    126..842     -  CDS            EGFP: EGFP is a basic (constitutively fluorescent) green fluorescent protein published in 1996, derived from Aequorea victoria. It is reported to be a rapidly-maturing weak dimer with moderate acid sensitivity.
    849..1619    -  CDS            miniTurbo: N-terminally truncated mutant of the E. coli biotin ligase BioID engineered for improved catalytic efficiency (Branon et al., 2018)
   1717..1739    -  CDS            3xHA (fragment): three tandem HA epitope tags
   1792..2172    -  promoter       MAS promoter: mannopine synthase promoter (Velten et al., 1984)
   2705..2859    +  CDS            lacZα (fragment): LacZα fragment of β-galactosidase; lacZ fragment
   2925..2949    +  misc_feature   RB T-DNA repeat: right border repeat from nopaline C58 T-DNA
   3289..3690    +  CDS            Y4CG_SINFN (fragment): Protein inferred from homology: Swiss-Prot protein existence level 3. From Sinorhizobium fredii (strain NBRC 101917 / NGR234).
   4250..4879    +  CDS            pVS1 StaA: stability protein from the Pseudomonas plasmid pVS1 (Heeb et al., 2000)
   5308..6381    +  CDS            pVS1 RepA: replication protein from the Pseudomonas plasmid pVS1 (Heeb et al., 2000)
   6447..6641    +  rep_origin     pVS1 oriV: origin of replication for the Pseudomonas plasmid pVS1 (Heeb et al., 2000)
   6844..6883    +  CDS            rop (fragment): Rop protein, which maintains plasmids at low copy number; rop
   6985..7125    +  misc_feature   bom: basis of mobility region from pBR322
   7311..7899    -  rep_origin     ori: high-copy-number ColE1/pMB1/pBR322/pUC origin of replication
   7986..8780    -  CDS            KanR: aminoglycoside phosphotransferase; aphA-3; confers resistance to kanamycin
   9205..9229    +  misc_feature   LB T-DNA repeat: left border repeat from nopaline C58 T-DNA
   9307..9481    -  polyA_signal   CaMV poly(A) signal: cauliflower mosaic virus polyadenylation signal
   9522..10547   -  CDS            HygR: hygromycin B phosphotransferase confers resistance to hygromycin
  10620..10965   -  promoter       CaMV 35S promoter: strong constitutive promoter from cauliflower mosaic virus
  10622..10668   -  promoter       minimal CaMV 35S promoter: minimal 35S promoter from cauliflower mosaic virus
  11055..11143   +  CDS            lacI (fragment): lac repressor; lacI; The lac repressor binds to the lac operator to inhibit transcription in E. coli. This inhibition can be relieved by adding lactose or isopropyl-β-D-thiogalactopyranoside (IPTG).
  11156..11177   +  protein_bind   CAP binding site: CAP binding activates transcription in the presence of cAMP. E. coli catabolite activator protein
  11192..11222   +  promoter       lac promoter: promoter for the E. coli lac operon
  11226..11248   +  protein_bind   lac operator (fragment): The lac repressor binds to the lac operator to inhibit transcription in E. coli. This inhibition can be relieved by adding lactose or isopropyl-β-D-thiogalactopyranoside (IPTG). lac repressor encoded by lacI
  11287..11539   -  terminator     NOS terminator: nopaline synthase terminator and poly(A) signal
