[The description below was written by a language model from this plasmid's Addgene catalogue record and pLannotate feature annotations shown in this document.]
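Description:
MT4 is a plant-expression binary T-DNA vector built on the s1300-EGFP backbone, a pCAMBIA1300-style architecture judging by its annotated parts. The sequenced record is about 11.6 kb. It carries a high-copy ColE1/pUC-type origin with the pBR322 bom site for propagation in E. coli, and the pVS1 replication and stability functions (oriV, RepA, StaA) that allow maintenance in Agrobacterium. Bacterial selection is by kanamycin (aphA-3). Between the nopaline-type left and right T-DNA border repeats lies a plant selection cassette in which a CaMV 35S promoter drives hygromycin phosphotransferase, terminated by the CaMV poly(A) signal. Remnants of the lacZα/lac promoter cloning region flank the insert.

The payload is a single fusion open reading frame encoding, from N- to C-terminus, a 3xHA epitope tag, the engineered promiscuous biotin ligase miniTurbo, EGFP, and a short C-terminal fragment of rat Synj2bp (OMP25), followed by the NOS terminator. The OMP25 fragment serves as a tail anchor that places the fusion on the mitochondrial outer membrane with the ligase facing the cytosol. Nearby proteins therefore become biotinylated and can be captured and identified, while EGFP reports localisation and HA allows immunodetection. The catalogue lists CaMV35S as the promoter for the insert, but the feature table annotates a mannopine synthase (MAS) promoter immediately upstream of the fusion. The only annotated 35S element is the one adjacent to the hygromycin gene, so the record is not fully consistent on this point. The stated use is mapping the cytosol-facing mitochondrial outer membrane proximity proteome in living Arabidopsis cells.
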