Addgene plasmid #223332: MT4
Purpose: Mapping of cytosol-facing mitochondrion outer membrane proximity proteome by proximity-dependent biotinylation in living Arabidopsis cells
Depositing lab: Xiaohong Zhu. Depositing organization: Henan University. Publication: Mapping of cytosol-facing organelle outer membrane proximity proteome by proximity-dependent biotinylation in living Arabidopsis cells. Bao X, Jia H, Zhang X, Tian S, Zhao Y, Li X, Lin P, Ma C, Wang P, Song CP, Zhu X. Plant J. 2024 Apr;118(1):7-23. doi: 10.1111/tpj.16641. Epub 2024 Jan 23. PubMed 38261530.
Backbone
  Vector backbone: s1300-EGFP
  Backbone size w/o insert (bp): 9000
  Vector type: Plant Expression
  Selectable markers: Hygromycin
Growth in bacteria
  Bacterial resistance: Kanamycin, 50 μg/mL
  Growth temperature: 37°C
  Growth strain: DH5alpha
  Copy number: High Copy
Gene/Insert
  Gene/Insert name: 3HA-miniTurboID-EGFP-OMP25 (alt name: Synj2bp)
  Species: R. norvegicus (rat)
  Insert size (bp): 1800
  Entrez Gene: Synj2bp (a.k.a. Omp25)
  Promoter: CaMV35S
  Tag / fusion protein: 3HA-miniTurboID-EGFP (N terminal on insert)
  Cloning method: Restriction Enzyme; 5′ cloning site Unknown (unknown if destroyed); 3′ cloning site Unknown (unknown if destroyed)
Resource information
  A portion of this plasmid was derived from a plasmid made by: paGFP-Omp25 was a gift from David Sabatini (Addgene plasmid #69598)
Terms and licenses: Academic/Nonprofit Terms; Industry Terms: Not Available to Industry
How to cite: MT4 was a gift from Xiaohong Zhu (Addgene plasmid # 223332 ; http://n2t.net/addgene:223332 ; RRID:Addgene_223332)
